Addgene plasmid #85715: pEJS469-pLK.O1-SpySgRNA/DTS13-Telomere
Purpose: Telomere-targeting Spy sgRNA under U6 promoter
Depositing lab: Erik Sontheimer. Depositing organization: University of Massachusetts, Worcester. Publication: Naturally Occurring Off-Switches for CRISPR-Cas9. Pawluk A, Amrani N, Zhang Y, Garcia B, Hidalgo-Reyes Y, Lee J, Edraki A, Shah M, Sontheimer EJ, Maxwell KL, Davidson AR. Cell. 2016 Dec 15;167(7):1829-1838.e9. doi: 10.1016/j.cell.2016.11.017. Epub 2016 Dec 8. PubMed 27984730.
Backbone
  Vector backbone: pLKO.1
  Total vector size (bp): 7133
  Vector type: Mammalian Expression, Lentiviral, CRISPR
  Selectable markers: Puromycin
Growth in bacteria
  Bacterial resistance: Ampicillin, 100 μg/mL
  Growth temperature: 37°C
  Growth strain: NEB Stable
  Copy number: High Copy
Gene/Insert
  Gene/Insert name: telomere sgRNA
  gRNA/shRNA sequence: TTAGGGTTAGGGTTAGGGTT
  Species: H. sapiens (human)
  Promoter: U6
  Cloning method: Restriction Enzyme; 5′ cloning site BfuAI (destroyed during cloning); 3′ cloning site BfuAI (destroyed during cloning)
  Sequencing primers: 5′ GCATATACGATACAAGGCTGT
Terms and licenses: Academic/Nonprofit Terms; Industry Terms: Not Available to Industry
How to cite: pEJS469-pLK.O1-SpySgRNA/DTS13-Telomere was a gift from Erik Sontheimer (Addgene plasmid # 85715 ; http://n2t.net/addgene:85715 ; RRID:Addgene_85715)
