[The description below was written by a language model from this plasmid's Addgene catalogue record and pLannotate feature annotations shown in this document.]
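Description:
pEJS469-pLK.O1-SpySgRNA/DTS13-Telomere is a pLKO.1-based, self-inactivating lentiviral plasmid that expresses a single guide RNA for Streptococcus pyogenes Cas9 directed against the human telomeric repeat. The guide is transcribed by the RNA polymerase III human U6 promoter. Its spacer was cloned through BfuAI sites that were destroyed in the process, and it sits directly upstream of the SpyCas9 gRNA scaffold. No Cas9 is encoded, so the nuclease or a catalytically inactive, fluorescently tagged version must be supplied separately. Downstream, past the cPPT/CTS element, a human PGK promoter drives puromycin N-acetyltransferase for selection of transfected or transduced mammalian cells.

The viral framework is a third-generation arrangement. An RSV promoter fused to a truncated HIV-1 5' LTR produces the genomic RNA, followed by the Ψ packaging signal with a partial gag region, the RRE for Rev-dependent export, and a ΔU3 3' LTR that inactivates LTR promoter activity after integration. An SV40 poly(A) signal and SV40 origin lie outside the LTR. In E. coli the plasmid is maintained by a high-copy ColE1/pUC origin with ampicillin resistance, and an f1 origin is also present. The associated study concerns naturally occurring anti-CRISPR inhibitors of Cas9, which suggests this guide served to direct Cas9 to telomeres as a readout of DNA binding, although the record itself states only that it is a telomere-targeting sgRNA.

The depositor's sequence matches the stated 7,133 bp. The repository's sequencing assembly is 8,604 nt. It contains an IS1 bacterial insertion element within the lac promoter region and appears to repeat part of the backbone at its ends, so it differs from the reference map.
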