Features (pLannotate 1.2.2; 26 found; start..end, strand, type, name):
    529..1128    +  CDS            PuroR: puromycin N-acetyltransferase; pac from Streptomyces alboniger; confers resistance to puromycin
   1171..1254    +  CDS            nef (fragment): NEF_HV1Z2 - Experimental evidence at protein level: Swiss-Prot protein existence level 1. Extracellular Nef protein targets CD4(+) T-lymphocytes for apoptosis by interacting with CXCR4 surface receptors. From Human immunodeficiency virus type 1 group M subtype D (isolate Z2/CDC-Z34) (HIV-1).
   1256..1489    +  LTR            3' LTR (ΔU3): self-inactivating 3' long terminal repeat (LTR) from HIV-1
   1561..1682    +  polyA_signal   SV40 poly(A) signal: SV40 polyadenylation signal
   1722..1857    +  rep_origin     SV40 ori: SV40 origin of replication
   1878..1896    -  promoter       T7 promoter: promoter for bacteriophage T7 RNA polymerase
   1904..2059    +  CDS            lacZα (fragment): LacZα fragment of β-galactosidase; lacZ fragment
   2064..2492    +  rep_origin     f1 ori (sequence partly withheld): f1 bacteriophage origin of replication; arrow indicates direction of (+) strand synthesis
   2545..2649    +  promoter       AmpR promoter: bla
   2650..3510    +  CDS            AmpR: β-lactamase; bla; confers resistance to ampicillin, carbenicillin, and related antibiotics
   3681..4269    +  rep_origin     ori: high-copy-number ColE1/pMB1/pBR322/pUC origin of replication
   4452..4544    +  CDS            lacI (fragment): lac repressor; lacI; The lac repressor binds to the lac operator to inhibit transcription in E. coli. This inhibition can be relieved by adding lactose or isopropyl-β-D-thiogalactopyranoside (IPTG).
   4557..4578    +  protein_bind   CAP binding site: CAP binding activates transcription in the presence of cAMP. E. coli catabolite activator protein
   4593..4623    +  promoter       lac promoter: promoter for the E. coli lac operon
   4631..4647    +  protein_bind   lac operator: The lac repressor binds to the lac operator to inhibit transcription in E. coli. This inhibition can be relieved by adding lactose or isopropyl-β-D-thiogalactopyranoside (IPTG). lac repressor encoded by lacI
   4692..4710    +  promoter       T3 promoter: promoter for bacteriophage T3 RNA polymerase
   4738..4964    +  promoter       RSV promoter: Rous sarcoma virus enhancer/promoter
   4965..5145    +  LTR            5' LTR (truncated): truncated 5' long terminal repeat (LTR) from HIV-1
   5192..5317    +  misc_feature   HIV-1 Ψ: packaging signal of human immunodeficiency virus type 1
   5301..5664    +  CDS            HIV-1 gag (fragment): gag protein from human immunodeficiency virus 1; gag
   5810..6043    +  misc_feature   RRE: The Rev response element (RRE) of HIV-1 allows for Rev-dependent mRNA export from the nucleus to the cytoplasm.
   6420..6520    +  CDS            Rev (fragment): human immunodeficiency virus 1 (HIV-1) Rev protein; rev; enhances nuclear export of unspliced and incompletely spliced viral mRNAs
   6570..6810    +  promoter       U6 promoter: RNA polymerase III promoter for human U6 snRNA
   6840..6915    +  misc_RNA       gRNA scaffold: guide RNA scaffold for the Streptococcus pyogenes CRISPR/Cas9 system
   6964..7081    +  misc_feature   cPPT/CTS: central polypurine tract and central termination sequence of HIV-1
   7130..507     +  promoter       hPGK promoter (across the origin): human phosphoglycerate kinase 1 promoter
>Addgene plasmid #85715 | pEJS469-pLK.O1-SpySgRNA/DTS13-Telomere | depositor full sequence | sequence record 167129 | pEJS469-pLK.O1-SpySgRNA/DTS13-Telomere sequence 7133 bps
TTGGGGTTGCGCCTTTTCCAAGGCAGCCCTGGGTTTGCGCAGGGACGCGGCTGCTCTGGGCGTGGTTCCG
GGAAACGCAGCGGCGCCGACCCTGGGTCTCGCACATTCTTCACGTCCGTTCGCAGCGTCACCCGGATCTT
CGCCGCTACCCTTGTGGGCCCCCCGGCGACGCTTCCTGCTCCGCCCCTAAGTCGGGAAGGTTCCTTGCGG
TTCGCGGCGTGCCGGACGTGACAAACGGAAGCCGCACGTCTCACTAGTACCCTCGCAGACGGACAGCGCC
AGGGAGCAATGGCAGCGCGCCGACCGCGATGGGCTGTGGCCAATAGCGGCTGCTCAGCAGGGCGCGCCGA
GAGCAGCGGCCGGGAAGGGGCGGTGCGGGAGGCGGGGTGTGGGGCGGTAGTGTGGGCCCTGTTCCTGCCC
GCGCGGTGTTCCGCATTCTGCAAGCCTCCGGAGCGCACGTCGGCAGTCGGCTCCCTCGTTGACCGAATCA
CCGACCTCTCTCCCCAGGGGGATCCACCGGAGCTTACCATGACCGAGTACAAGCCCACGGTGCGCCTCGC
CACCCGCGACGACGTCCCCAGGGCCGTACGCACCCTCGCCGCCGCGTTCGCCGACTACCCCGCCACGCGC
CACACCGTCGATCCGGACCGCCACATCGAGCGGGTCACCGAGCTGCAAGAACTCTTCCTCACGCGCGTCG
GGCTCGACATCGGCAAGGTGTGGGTCGCGGACGACGGCGCCGCGGTGGCGGTCTGGACCACGCCGGAGAG
CGTCGAAGCGGGGGCGGTGTTCGCCGAGATCGGCCCGCGCATGGCCGAGTTGAGCGGTTCCCGGCTGGCC
GCGCAGCAACAGATGGAAGGCCTCCTGGCGCCGCACCGGCCCAAGGAGCCCGCGTGGTTCCTGGCCACCG
TCGGCGTCTCGCCCGACCACCAGGGCAAGGGTCTGGGCAGCGCCGTCGTGCTCCCCGGAGTGGAGGCGGC
CGAGCGCGCCGGGGTGCCCGCCTTCCTGGAGACCTCCGCGCCCCGCAACCTCCCCTTCTACGAGCGGCTC
GGCTTCACCGTCACCGCCGACGTCGAGGTGCCCGAAGGACCGCGCACCTGGTGCATGACCCGCAAGCCCG
GTGCCTGACGCCCGCCCCACGACCCGCAGCGCCCGACCGAAAGGAGCGCACGACCCCATGCATCGGTACC
TTTAAGACCAATGACTTACAAGGCAGCTGTAGATCTTAGCCACTTTTTAAAAGAAAAGGGGGGACTGGAA
GGGCTAATTCACTCCCAACGAAGACAAGATCTGCTTTTTGCTTGTACTGGGTCTCTCTGGTTAGACCAGA
TCTGAGCCTGGGAGCTCTCTGGCTAACTAGGGAACCCACTGCTTAAGCCTCAATAAAGCTTGCCTTGAGT
GCTTCAAGTAGTGTGTGCCCGTCTGTTGTGTGACTCTGGTAACTAGAGATCCCTCAGACCCTTTTAGTCA
GTGTGGAAAATCTCTAGCAGTAGTAGTTCATGTCATCTTATTATTCAGTATTTATAACTTGCAAAGAAAT
GAATATCAGAGAGTGAGAGGAACTTGTTTATTGCAGCTTATAATGGTTACAAATAAAGCAATAGCATCAC
AAATTTCACAAATAAAGCATTTTTTTCACTGCATTCTAGTTGTGGTTTGTCCAAACTCATCAATGTATCT
TATCATGTCTGGCTCTAGCTATCCCGCCCCTAACTCCGCCCATCCCGCCCCTAACTCCGCCCAGTTCCGC
CCATTCTCCGCCCCATGGCTGACTAATTTTTTTTATTTATGCAGAGGCCGAGGCCGCCTCGGCCTCTGAG
CTATTCCAGAAGTAGTGAGGAGGCTTTTTTGGAGGCCTAGGGACGTACCCAATTCGCCCTATAGTGAGTC
GTATTACGCGCGCTCACTGGCCGTCGTTTTACAACGTCGTGACTGGGAAAACCCTGGCGTTACCCAACTT
AATCGCCTTGCAGCACATCCCCCTTTCGCCAGCTGGCGTAATAGCGAAGAGGCCCGCACCGATCGCCCTT
CCCAACAGTTGCGCAGCCTGAATGGCGAATGGG
[124 nt withheld, positions 2064-2187]
C
[91 nt withheld, positions 2189-2279]
A
[49 nt withheld, positions 2281-2329]
CCTTTGACGTTGGAGTCCACGTTCTTT
[37 nt withheld, positions 2357-2393]
ACCCTATCTCGGTCTATTCTTTTGATTTATAAGGGATTTTGCCGATTTCGGCCTATTGGTTAAAAAATGA
GCTGATTTAACAAAAATTTAACGCGAATTTTAACAAAATATTAACGCTTACAATTTAGGTGGCACTTTTC
GGGGAAATGTGCGCGGAACCCCTATTTGTTTATTTTTCTAAATACATTCAAATATGTATCCGCTCATGAG
ACAATAACCCTGATAAATGCTTCAATAATATTGAAAAAGGAAGAGTATGAGTATTCAACATTTCCGTGTC
GCCCTTATTCCCTTTTTTGCGGCATTTTGCCTTCCTGTTTTTGCTCACCCAGAAACGCTGGTGAAAGTAA
AAGATGCTGAAGATCAGTTGGGTGCACGAGTGGGTTACATCGAACTGGATCTCAACAGCGGTAAGATCCT
TGAGAGTTTTCGCCCCGAAGAACGTTTTCCAATGATGAGCACTTTTAAAGTTCTGCTATGTGGCGCGGTA
TTATCCCGTATTGACGCCGGGCAAGAGCAACTCGGTCGCCGCATACACTATTCTCAGAATGACTTGGTTG
AGTACTCACCAGTCACAGAAAAGCATCTTACGGATGGCATGACAGTAAGAGAATTATGCAGTGCTGCCAT
AACCATGAGTGATAACACTGCGGCCAACTTACTTCTGACAACGATCGGAGGACCGAAGGAGCTAACCGCT
TTTTTGCACAACATGGGGGATCATGTAACTCGCCTTGATCGTTGGGAACCGGAGCTGAATGAAGCCATAC
CAAACGACGAGCGTGACACCACGATGCCTGTAGCAATGGCAACAACGTTGCGCAAACTATTAACTGGCGA
ACTACTTACTCTAGCTTCCCGGCAACAATTAATAGACTGGATGGAGGCGGATAAAGTTGCAGGACCACTT
CTGCGCTCGGCCCTTCCGGCTGGCTGGTTTATTGCTGATAAATCTGGAGCCGGTGAGCGTGGGTCTCGCG
GTATCATTGCAGCACTGGGGCCAGATGGTAAGCCCTCCCGTATCGTAGTTATCTACACGACGGGGAGTCA
GGCAACTATGGATGAACGAAATAGACAGATCGCTGAGATAGGTGCCTCACTGATTAAGCATTGGTAACTG
TCAGACCAAGTTTACTCATATATACTTTAGATTGATTTAAAACTTCATTTTTAATTTAAAAGGATCTAGG
TGAAGATCCTTTTTGATAATCTCATGACCAAAATCCCTTAACGTGAGTTTTCGTTCCACTGAGCGTCAGA
CCCCGTAGAAAAGATCAAAGGATCTTCTTGAGATCCTTTTTTTCTGCGCGTAATCTGCTGCTTGCAAACA
AAAAAACCACCGCTACCAGCGGTGGTTTGTTTGCCGGATCAAGAGCTACCAACTCTTTTTCCGAAGGTAA
CTGGCTTCAGCAGAGCGCAGATACCAAATACTGTTCTTCTAGTGTAGCCGTAGTTAGGCCACCACTTCAA
GAACTCTGTAGCACCGCCTACATACCTCGCTCTGCTAATCCTGTTACCAGTGGCTGCTGCCAGTGGCGAT
AAGTCGTGTCTTACCGGGTTGGACTCAAGACGATAGTTACCGGATAAGGCGCAGCGGTCGGGCTGAACGG
GGGGTTCGTGCACACAGCCCAGCTTGGAGCGAACGACCTACACCGAACTGAGATACCTACAGCGTGAGCT
ATGAGAAAGCGCCACGCTTCCCGAAGGGAGAAAGGCGGACAGGTATCCGGTAAGCGGCAGGGTCGGAACA
GGAGAGCGCACGAGGGAGCTTCCAGGGGGAAACGCCTGGTATCTTTATAGTCCTGTCGGGTTTCGCCACC
TCTGACTTGAGCGTCGATTTTTGTGATGCTCGTCAGGGGGGCGGAGCCTATGGAAAAACGCCAGCAACGC
GGCCTTTTTACGGTTCCTGGCCTTTTGCTGGCCTTTTGCTCACATGTTCTTTCCTGCGTTATCCCCTGAT
TCTGTGGATAACCGTATTACCGCCTTTGAGTGAGCTGATACCGCTCGCCGCAGCCGAACGACCGAGCGCA
GCGAGTCAGTGAGCGAGGAAGCGGAAGAGCGCCCAATACGCAAACCGCCTCTCCCCGCGCGTTGGCCGAT
TCATTAATGCAGCTGGCACGACAGGTTTCCCGACTGGAAAGCGGGCAGTGAGCGCAACGCAATTAATGTG
AGTTAGCTCACTCATTAGGCACCCCAGGCTTTACACTTTATGCTTCCGGCTCGTATGTTGTGTGGAATTG
TGAGCGGATAACAATTTCACACAGGAAACAGCTATGACCATGATTACGCCAAGCGCGCAATTAACCCTCA
CTAAAGGGAACAAAAGCTGGAGCTGCAAGCTTAATGTAGTCTTATGCAATACTCTTGTAGTCTTGCAACA
TGGTAACGATGAGTTAGCAACATGCCTTACAAGGAGAGAAAAAGCACCGTGCATGCCGATTGGTGGAAGT
AAGGTGGTACGATCGTGCCTTATTAGGAAGGCAACAGACGGGTCTGACATGGATTGGACGAACCACTGAA
TTGCCGCATTGCAGAGATATTGTATTTAAGTGCCTAGCTCGATACATAAACGGGTCTCTCTGGTTAGACC
AGATCTGAGCCTGGGAGCTCTCTGGCTAACTAGGGAACCCACTGCTTAAGCCTCAATAAAGCTTGCCTTG
AGTGCTTCAAGTAGTGTGTGCCCGTCTGTTGTGTGACTCTGGTAACTAGAGATCCCTCAGACCCTTTTAG
TCAGTGTGGAAAATCTCTAGCAGTGGCGCCCGAACAGGGACTTGAAAGCGAAAGGGAAACCAGAGGAGCT
CTCTCGACGCAGGACTCGGCTTGCTGAAGCGCGCACGGCAAGAGGCGAGGGGCGGCGACTGGTGAGTACG
CCAAAAATTTTGACTAGCGGAGGCTAGAAGGAGAGAGATGGGTGCGAGAGCGTCAGTATTAAGCGGGGGA
GAATTAGATCGCGATGGGAAAAAATTCGGTTAAGGCCAGGGGGAAAGAAAAAATATAAATTAAAACATAT
AGTATGGGCAAGCAGGGAGCTAGAACGATTCGCAGTTAATCCTGGCCTGTTAGAAACATCAGAAGGCTGT
AGACAAATACTGGGACAGCTACAACCATCCCTTCAGACAGGATCAGAAGAACTTAGATCATTATATAATA
CAGTAGCAACCCTCTATTGTGTGCATCAAAGGATAGAGATAAAAGACACCAAGGAAGCTTTAGACAAGAT
AGAGGAAGAGCAAAACAAAAGTAAGACCACCGCACAGCAAGCGGCCGCTGATCTTCAGACCTGGAGGAGG
AGATATGAGGGACAATTGGAGAAGTGAATTATATAAATATAAAGTAGTAAAAATTGAACCATTAGGAGTA
GCACCCACCAAGGCAAAGAGAAGAGTGGTGCAGAGAGAAAAAAGAGCAGTGGGAATAGGAGCTTTGTTCC
TTGGGTTCTTGGGAGCAGCAGGAAGCACTATGGGCGCAGCGTCAATGACGCTGACGGTACAGGCCAGACA
ATTATTGTCTGGTATAGTGCAGCAGCAGAACAATTTGCTGAGGGCTATTGAGGCGCAACAGCATCTGTTG
CAACTCACAGTCTGGGGCATCAAGCAGCTCCAGGCAAGAATCCTGGCTGTGGAAAGATACCTAAAGGATC
AACAGCTCCTGGGGATTTGGGGTTGCTCTGGAAAACTCATTTGCACCACTGCTGTGCCTTGGAATGCTAG
TTGGAGTAATAAATCTCTGGAACAGATTTGGAATCACACGACCTGGATGGAGTGGGACAGAGAAATTAAC
AATTACACAAGCTTAATACACTCCTTAATTGAAGAATCGCAAAACCAGCAAGAAAAGAATGAACAAGAAT
TATTGGAATTAGATAAATGGGCAAGTTTGTGGAATTGGTTTAACATAACAAATTGGCTGTGGTATATAAA
ATTATTCATAATGATAGTAGGAGGCTTGGTAGGTTTAAGAATAGTTTTTGCTGTACTTTCTATAGTGAAT
AGAGTTAGGCAGGGATATTCACCATTATCGTTTCAGACCCACCTCCCAACCCCGAGGGGACCCGACAGGC
CCGAAGGAATAGAAGAAGAAGGTGGAGAGAGAGACAGAGACAGATCCATTCGATTAGTGAACGGATCTCG
ACGGTATCGATCACGAGACTAGCCTCGAGCGGCCGCCCCCTTCACCGAGGGCCTATTTCCCATGATTCCT
TCATATTTGCATATACGATACAAGGCTGTTAGAGAGATAATTGGAATTAATTTGACTGTAAACACAAAGA
TATTAGTACAAAATACGTGACGTAGAAAGTAATAATTTCTTGGGTAGTTTGCAGTTTTAAAATTATGTTT
TAAAATGGACTATCATATGCTTACCGTAACTTGAAAGTATTTCGATTTCTTGGCTTTATATATCTTGTGG
AAAGGACGAAACACCGTTAGGGTTAGGGTTAGGGTTGTTTTAGAGCTAGAAATAGCAAGTTAAAATAAGG
CTAGTCCGTTATCAACTTGAAAAAGTGGCACCGAGTCGGTGCTTTTTTTGAATTCTCGACCTCGAGACAA
ATGGCAGTATTCATCCACAATTTTAAAAGAAAAGGGGGGATTGGGGGGTACAGTGCAGGGGAAAGAATAG
TAGACATAATAGCAACAGACATACAAACTAAAGAATTACAAAAACAAATTACAAAAATTCAAAATTTTCG
GGTTTATTACAGGGACAGCAGAGATCCACTTTGGCCGCGGCTCGAGGGGG
