Features (pLannotate 1.2.2; 32 found; start..end, strand, type, name):
     54..70      -  protein_bind   lac operator: The lac repressor binds to the lac operator to inhibit transcription in E. coli. This inhibition can be relieved by adding lactose or isopropyl-β-D-thiogalactopyranoside (IPTG). lac repressor encoded by lacI
     78..108     -  promoter       lac promoter: promoter for the E. coli lac operon
    123..144     -  protein_bind   CAP binding site: CAP binding activates transcription in the presence of cAMP. E. coli catabolite activator protein
    157..249     -  CDS            lacI (fragment): lac repressor; lacI; The lac repressor binds to the lac operator to inhibit transcription in E. coli. This inhibition can be relieved by adding lactose or isopropyl-β-D-thiogalactopyranoside (IPTG).
    432..1020    -  rep_origin     ori: high-copy-number ColE1/pMB1/pBR322/pUC origin of replication
   1191..2051    -  CDS            AmpR: β-lactamase; bla; confers resistance to ampicillin, carbenicillin, and related antibiotics
   2052..2156    -  promoter       AmpR promoter: bla
   2209..2637    -  rep_origin     f1 ori (sequence partly withheld): f1 bacteriophage origin of replication; arrow indicates direction of (+) strand synthesis
   2642..2797    -  CDS            lacZα (fragment): LacZα fragment of β-galactosidase; lacZ fragment
   2805..2823    +  promoter       T7 promoter: promoter for bacteriophage T7 RNA polymerase
   2844..2979    -  rep_origin     SV40 ori: SV40 origin of replication
   3019..3140    -  polyA_signal   SV40 poly(A) signal: SV40 polyadenylation signal
   3212..3445    -  LTR            3' LTR (ΔU3): self-inactivating 3' long terminal repeat (LTR) from HIV-1
   3447..3530    -  CDS            nef (fragment): NEF_HV1Z2 - Experimental evidence at protein level: Swiss-Prot protein existence level 1. Extracellular Nef protein targets CD4(+) T-lymphocytes for apoptosis by interacting with CXCR4 surface receptors. From Human immunodeficiency virus type 1 group M subtype D (isolate Z2/CDC-Z34) (HIV-1).
   3573..4172    -  CDS            PuroR: puromycin N-acetyltransferase; pac from Streptomyces alboniger; confers resistance to puromycin
   4194..4704    -  promoter       hPGK promoter: human phosphoglycerate kinase 1 promoter
   4753..4870    -  misc_feature   cPPT/CTS: central polypurine tract and central termination sequence of HIV-1
   4919..4994    -  misc_RNA       gRNA scaffold: guide RNA scaffold for the Streptococcus pyogenes CRISPR/Cas9 system
   5024..5264    -  promoter       U6 promoter: RNA polymerase III promoter for human U6 snRNA
   5314..5414    -  CDS            Rev (fragment): human immunodeficiency virus 1 (HIV-1) Rev protein; rev; enhances nuclear export of unspliced and incompletely spliced viral mRNAs
   5791..6024    -  misc_feature   RRE: The Rev response element (RRE) of HIV-1 allows for Rev-dependent mRNA export from the nucleus to the cytoplasm.
   6170..6533    -  CDS            HIV-1 gag (fragment): gag protein from human immunodeficiency virus 1; gag
   6517..6642    -  misc_feature   HIV-1 Ψ: packaging signal of human immunodeficiency virus type 1
   6689..6869    -  LTR            5' LTR (truncated): truncated 5' long terminal repeat (LTR) from HIV-1
   6870..7096    -  promoter       RSV promoter: Rous sarcoma virus enhancer/promoter
   7124..7142    -  promoter       T3 promoter: promoter for bacteriophage T3 RNA polymerase
   7187..7203    -  protein_bind   lac operator: The lac repressor binds to the lac operator to inhibit transcription in E. coli. This inhibition can be relieved by adding lactose or isopropyl-β-D-thiogalactopyranoside (IPTG). lac repressor encoded by lacI
   7211..7240    -  promoter       lac promoter: promoter for the E. coli lac operon
   7241..8008    +  mobile_element IS1: prokaryotic transposable element IS1
   8033..8054    -  protein_bind   CAP binding site: CAP binding activates transcription in the presence of cAMP. E. coli catabolite activator protein
   8067..8159    -  CDS            lacI (fragment): lac repressor; lacI; The lac repressor binds to the lac operator to inhibit transcription in E. coli. This inhibition can be relieved by adding lactose or isopropyl-β-D-thiogalactopyranoside (IPTG).
   8342..8604    -  rep_origin     ori (fragment): high-copy-number ColE1/pMB1/pBR322/pUC origin of replication
>Addgene plasmid #85715 | pEJS469-pLK.O1-SpySgRNA/DTS13-Telomere | addgene full sequence | sequence record 170082 | Addgene NGS Result
ACCTCTAGCTAGAGCTTGGCGTAATCATGGTCATAGCTGTTTCCTGTGTGAAATTGTTATCCGCTCACAA
TTCCACACAACATACGAGCCGGAAGCATAAAGTGTAAAGCCTGGGGTGCCTAATGAGTGAGCTAACTCAC
ATTAATTGCGTTGCGCTCACTGCCCGCTTTCCAGTCGGGAAACCTGTCGTGCCAGCTGCATTAATGAATC
GGCCAACGCGCGGGGAGAGGCGGTTTGCGTATTGGGCGCTCTTCCGCTTCCTCGCTCACTGACTCGCTGC
GCTCGGTCGTTCGGCTGCGGCGAGCGGTATCAGCTCACTCAAAGGCGGTAATACGGTTATCCACAGAATC
AGGGGATAACGCAGGAAAGAACATGTGAGCAAAAGGCCAGCAAAAGGCCAGGAACCGTAAAAAGGCCGCG
TTGCTGGCGTTTTTCCATAGGCTCCGCCCCCCTGACGAGCATCACAAAAATCGACGCTCAAGTCAGAGGT
GGCGAAACCCGACAGGACTATAAAGATACCAGGCGTTTCCCCCTGGAAGCTCCCTCGTGCGCTCTCCTGT
TCCGACCCTGCCGCTTACCGGATACCTGTCCGCCTTTCTCCCTTCGGGAAGCGTGGCGCTTTCTCATAGC
TCACGCTGTAGGTATCTCAGTTCGGTGTAGGTCGTTCGCTCCAAGCTGGGCTGTGTGCACGAACCCCCCG
TTCAGCCCGACCGCTGCGCCTTATCCGGTAACTATCGTCTTGAGTCCAACCCGGTAAGACACGACTTATC
GCCACTGGCAGCAGCCACTGGTAACAGGATTAGCAGAGCGAGGTATGTAGGCGGTGCTACAGAGTTCTTG
AAGTGGTGGCCTAACTACGGCTACACTAGAAGAACAGTATTTGGTATCTGCGCTCTGCTGAAGCCAGTTA
CCTTCGGAAAAAGAGTTGGTAGCTCTTGATCCGGCAAACAAACCACCGCTGGTAGCGGTGGTTTTTTTGT
TTGCAAGCAGCAGATTACGCGCAGAAAAAAAGGATCTCAAGAAGATCCTTTGATCTTTTCTACGGGGTCT
GACGCTCAGTGGAACGAAAACTCACGTTAAGGGATTTTGGTCATGAGATTATCAAAAAGGATCTTCACCT
AGATCCTTTTAAATTAAAAATGAAGTTTTAAATCAATCTAAAGTATATATGAGTAAACTTGGTCTGACAG
TTACCAATGCTTAATCAGTGAGGCACCTATCTCAGCGATCTGTCTATTTCGTTCATCCATAGTTGCCTGA
CTCCCCGTCGTGTAGATAACTACGATACGGGAGGGCTTACCATCTGGCCCCAGTGCTGCAATGATACCGC
GAGACCCACGCTCACCGGCTCCAGATTTATCAGCAATAAACCAGCCAGCCGGAAGGGCCGAGCGCAGAAG
TGGTCCTGCAACTTTATCCGCCTCCATCCAGTCTATTAATTGTTGCCGGGAAGCTAGAGTAAGTAGTTCG
CCAGTTAATAGTTTGCGCAACGTTGTTGCCATTGCTACAGGCATCGTGGTGTCACGCTCGTCGTTTGGTA
TGGCTTCATTCAGCTCCGGTTCCCAACGATCAAGGCGAGTTACATGATCCCCCATGTTGTGCAAAAAAGC
GGTTAGCTCCTTCGGTCCTCCGATCGTTGTCAGAAGTAAGTTGGCCGCAGTGTTATCACTCATGGTTATG
GCAGCACTGCATAATTCTCTTACTGTCATGCCATCCGTAAGATGCTTTTCTGTGACTGGTGAGTACTCAA
CCAAGTCATTCTGAGAATAGTGTATGCGGCGACCGAGTTGCTCTTGCCCGGCGTCAATACGGGATAATAC
CGCGCCACATAGCAGAACTTTAAAAGTGCTCATCATTGGAAAACGTTCTTCGGGGCGAAAACTCTCAAGG
ATCTTACCGCTGTTGAGATCCAGTTCGATGTAACCCACTCGTGCACCCAACTGATCTTCAGCATCTTTTA
CTTTCACCAGCGTTTCTGGGTGAGCAAAAACAGGAAGGCAAAATGCCGCAAAAAAGGGAATAAGGGCGAC
ACGGAAATGTTGAATACTCATACTCTTCCTTTTTCAATATTATTGAAGCATTTATCAGGGTTATTGTCTC
ATGAGCGGATACATATTTGAATGTATTTAGAAAAATAAACAAATAGGGGTTCCGCGCACATTTCCCCGAA
AAGTGCCACCTAAATTGTAAGCGTTAATATTTTGTTAAAATTCGCGTTAAATTTTTGTTAAATCAGCTCA
TTTTTTAACCAATAGGCCGAAATCGGCAAAATCCCTTATAAATCAAAAGAATAGACCGAGATAGGGT
[37 nt withheld, positions 2308-2344]
AAAGAACGTGGACTCCAACGTCAAAGG
[49 nt withheld, positions 2372-2420]
T
[91 nt withheld, positions 2422-2512]
G
[124 nt withheld, positions 2514-2637]
CCCATTCGCCATTCAGGCTGCGCAACTGTTGGGAAGGGCGATCGGTGCGGGCCTCTTCGCTATTACGCCA
GCTGGCGAAAGGGGGATGTGCTGCAAGGCGATTAAGTTGGGTAACGCCAGGGTTTTCCCAGTCACGACGT
TGTAAAACGACGGCCAGTGAGCGCGCGTAATACGACTCACTATAGGGCGAATTGGGTACGTCCCTAGGCC
TCCAAAAAAGCCTCCTCACTACTTCTGGAATAGCTCAGAGGCCGAGGCGGCCTCGGCCTCTGCATAAATA
AAAAAAATTAGTCAGCCATGGGGCGGAGAATGGGCGGAACTGGGCGGAGTTAGGGGCGGGATGGGCGGAG
TTAGGGGCGGGATAGCTAGAGCCAGACATGATAAGATACATTGATGAGTTTGGACAAACCACAACTAGAA
TGCAGTGAAAAAAATGCTTTATTTGTGAAATTTGTGATGCTATTGCTTTATTTGTAACCATTATAAGCTG
CAATAAACAAGTTCCTCTCACTCTCTGATATTCATTTCTTTGCAAGTTATAAATACTGAATAATAAGATG
ACATGAACTACTACTGCTAGAGATTTTCCACACTGACTAAAAGGGTCTGAGGGATCTCTAGTTACCAGAG
TCACACAACAGACGGGCACACACTACTTGAAGCACTCAAGGCAAGCTTTATTGAGGCTTAAGCAGTGGGT
TCCCTAGTTAGCCAGAGAGCTCCCAGGCTCAGATCTGGTCTAACCAGAGAGACCCAGTACAAGCAAAAAG
CAGATCTTGTCTTCGTTGGGAGTGAATTAGCCCTTCCAGTCCCCCCTTTTCTTTTAAAAAGTGGCTAAGA
TCTACAGCTGCCTTGTAAGTCATTGGTCTTAAAGGTACCGATGCATGGGGTCGTGCGCTCCTTTCGGTCG
GGCGCTGCGGGTCGTGGGGCGGGCGTCAGGCACCGGGCTTGCGGGTCATGCACCAGGTGCGCGGTCCTTC
GGGCACCTCGACGTCGGCGGTGACGGTGAAGCCGAGCCGCTCGTAGAAGGGGAGGTTGCGGGGCGCGGAG
GTCTCCAGGAAGGCGGGCACCCCGGCGCGCTCGGCCGCCTCCACTCCGGGGAGCACGACGGCGCTGCCCA
GACCCTTGCCCTGGTGGTCGGGCGAGACGCCGACGGTGGCCAGGAACCACGCGGGCTCCTTGGGCCGGTG
CGGCGCCAGGAGGCCTTCCATCTGTTGCTGCGCGGCCAGCCGGGAACCGCTCAACTCGGCCATGCGCGGG
CCGATCTCGGCGAACACCGCCCCCGCTTCGACGCTCTCCGGCGTGGTCCAGACCGCCACCGCGGCGCCGT
CGTCCGCGACCCACACCTTGCCGATGTCGAGCCCGACGCGCGTGAGGAAGAGTTCTTGCAGCTCGGTGAC
CCGCTCGATGTGGCGGTCCGGATCGACGGTGTGGCGCGTGGCGGGGTAGTCGGCGAACGCGGCGGCGAGG
GTGCGTACGGCCCTGGGGACGTCGTCGCGGGTGGCGAGGCGCACCGTGGGCTTGTACTCGGTCATGGTAA
GCTCCGGTGGATCCCCCTGGGGAGAGAGGTCGGTGATTCGGTCAACGAGGGAGCCGACTGCCGACGTGCG
CTCCGGAGGCTTGCAGAATGCGGAACACCGCGCGGGCAGGAACAGGGCCCACACTACCGCCCCACACCCC
GCCTCCCGCACCGCCCCTTCCCGGCCGCTGCTCTCGGCGCGCCCTGCTGAGCAGCCGCTATTGGCCACAG
CCCATCGCGGTCGGCGCGCTGCCATTGCTCCCTGGCGCTGTCCGTCTGCGAGGGTACTAGTGAGACGTGC
GGCTTCCGTTTGTCACGTCCGGCACGCCGCGAACCGCAAGGAACCTTCCCGACTTAGGGGCGGAGCAGGA
AGCGTCGCCGGGGGGCCCACAAGGGTAGCGGCGAAGATCCGGGTGACGCTGCGAACGGACGTGAAGAATG
TGCGAGACCCAGGGTCGGCGCCGCTGCGTTTCCCGGAACCACGCCCAGAGCAGCCGCGTCCCTGCGCAAA
CCCAGGGCTGCCTTGGAAAAGGCGCAACCCCAACCCCCTCGAGCCGCGGCCAAAGTGGATCTCTGCTGTC
CCTGTAATAAACCCGAAAATTTTGAATTTTTGTAATTTGTTTTTGTAATTCTTTAGTTTGTATGTCTGTT
GCTATTATGTCTACTATTCTTTCCCCTGCACTGTACCCCCCAATCCCCCCTTTTCTTTTAAAATTGTGGA
TGAATACTGCCATTTGTCTCGAGGTCGAGAATTCAAAAAAAGCACCGACTCGGTGCCACTTTTTCAAGTT
GATAACGGACTAGCCTTATTTTAACTTGCTATTTCTAGCTCTAAAACAACCCTAACCCTAACCCTAACGG
TGTTTCGTCCTTTCCACAAGATATATAAAGCCAAGAAATCGAAATACTTTCAAGTTACGGTAAGCATATG
ATAGTCCATTTTAAAACATAATTTTAAAACTGCAAACTACCCAAGAAATTATTACTTTCTACGTCACGTA
TTTTGTACTAATATCTTTGTGTTTACAGTCAAATTAATTCCAATTATCTCTCTAACAGCCTTGTATCGTA
TATGCAAATATGAAGGAATCATGGGAAATAGGCCCTCGGTGAAGGGGGCGGCCGCTCGAGGCTAGTCTCG
TGATCGATACCGTCGAGATCCGTTCACTAATCGAATGGATCTGTCTCTGTCTCTCTCTCCACCTTCTTCT
TCTATTCCTTCGGGCCTGTCGGGTCCCCTCGGGGTTGGGAGGTGGGTCTGAAACGATAATGGTGAATATC
CCTGCCTAACTCTATTCACTATAGAAAGTACAGCAAAAACTATTCTTAAACCTACCAAGCCTCCTACTAT
CATTATGAATAATTTTATATACCACAGCCAATTTGTTATGTTAAACCAATTCCACAAACTTGCCCATTTA
TCTAATTCCAATAATTCTTGTTCATTCTTTTCTTGCTGGTTTTGCGATTCTTCAATTAAGGAGTGTATTA
AGCTTGTGTAATTGTTAATTTCTCTGTCCCACTCCATCCAGGTCGTGTGATTCCAAATCTGTTCCAGAGA
TTTATTACTCCAACTAGCATTCCAAGGCACAGCAGTGGTGCAAATGAGTTTTCCAGAGCAACCCCAAATC
CCCAGGAGCTGTTGATCCTTTAGGTATCTTTCCACAGCCAGGATTCTTGCCTGGAGCTGCTTGATGCCCC
AGACTGTGAGTTGCAACAGATGCTGTTGCGCCTCAATAGCCCTCAGCAAATTGTTCTGCTGCTGCACTAT
ACCAGACAATAATTGTCTGGCCTGTACCGTCAGCGTCATTGACGCTGCGCCCATAGTGCTTCCTGCTGCT
CCCAAGAACCCAAGGAACAAAGCTCCTATTCCCACTGCTCTTTTTTCTCTCTGCACCACTCTTCTCTTTG
CCTTGGTGGGTGCTACTCCTAATGGTTCAATTTTTACTACTTTATATTTATATAATTCACTTCTCCAATT
GTCCCTCATATCTCCTCCTCCAGGTCTGAAGATCAGCGGCCGCTTGCTGTGCGGTGGTCTTACTTTTGTT
TTGCTCTTCCTCTATCTTGTCTAAAGCTTCCTTGGTGTCTTTTATCTCTATCCTTTGATGCACACAATAG
AGGGTTGCTACTGTATTATATAATGATCTAAGTTCTTCTGATCCTGTCTGAAGGGATGGTTGTAGCTGTC
CCAGTATTTGTCTACAGCCTTCTGATGTTTCTAACAGGCCAGGATTAACTGCGAATCGTTCTAGCTCCCT
GCTTGCCCATACTATATGTTTTAATTTATATTTTTTCTTTCCCCCTGGCCTTAACCGAATTTTTTCCCAT
CGCGATCTAATTCTCCCCCGCTTAATACTGACGCTCTCGCACCCATCTCTCTCCTTCTAGCCTCCGCTAG
TCAAAATTTTTGGCGTACTCACCAGTCGCCGCCCCTCGCCTCTTGCCGTGCGCGCTTCAGCAAGCCGAGT
CCTGCGTCGAGAGAGCTCCTCTGGTTTCCCTTTCGCTTTCAAGTCCCTGTTCGGGCGCCACTGCTAGAGA
TTTTCCACACTGACTAAAAGGGTCTGAGGGATCTCTAGTTACCAGAGTCACACAACAGACGGGCACACAC
TACTTGAAGCACTCAAGGCAAGCTTTATTGAGGCTTAAGCAGTGGGTTCCCTAGTTAGCCAGAGAGCTCC
CAGGCTCAGATCTGGTCTAACCAGAGAGACCCGTTTATGTATCGAGCTAGGCACTTAAATACAATATCTC
TGCAATGCGGCAATTCAGTGGTTCGTCCAATCCATGTCAGACCCGTCTGTTGCCTTCCTAATAAGGCACG
ATCGTACCACCTTACTTCCACCAATCGGCATGCACGGTGCTTTTTCTCTCCTTGTAAGGCATGTTGCTAA
CTCATCGTTACCATGTTGCAAGACTACAAGAGTATTGCATAAGACTACATTAAGCTTGCAGCTCCAGCTT
TTGTTCCCTTTAGTGAGGGTTAATTGCGCGCTTGGCGTAATCATGGTCATAGCTGTTTCCTGTGTGAAAT
TGTTATCCGCTCACAATTCCACACAACATACGAGCCGGAAGCATAAAGTGTAAGGTGATGCTGCCAACTT
ACTGATTTAGTGTATGATGGTGTTTTTGAGGTGCTCCAGTGGCTTCTGTTTCTATCAGCTGTCCCTCCTG
TTCAGCTACTGACGGGGTGGTGCGTAACGGCAAAAGCACCGCCGGACATCAGCGCTATCTCTGCTCTCAC
TGCCGTAAAACATGGCAACTGCAGTTCACTTACACCGCTTCTCAACCCGGTACGCACCAGAAAATCATTG
ATATGGCCATGAATGGCGTTGGATGCCGGGCAACAGCCCGCATTATGGGCGTTGGCCTCAACACGATTTT
ACGTCACTTAAAAAACTCAGGCCGCAGTCGGTAACCTCGCGCATACAGCCGGGCAGTGACGTCATCGTCT
GCGCGGAAATGGACGAACAGTGGGGCTATGTCGGGGCTAAATCGCGCCAGCGCTGGCTGTTTTACGCGTA
TGACAGTCTCCGGAAGACGGTTGTTGCGCACGTATTCGGTGAACGCACTATGGCGACGCTGGGGCGTCTT
ATGAGCCTGCTGTCACCCTTTGACGTGGTGATATGGATGACGGATGGCTGGCCGCTGTATGAATCCCGCC
TGAAGGGAAAGCTGCACGTAATCAGCAAGCGATATACGCAGCGAATTGAGCGGCATAACCTGAATCTGAG
GCAGCACCTGGCACGGCTGGGACGGAAGTCGCTGTCGTTCTCAAAATCGGTGGAGCTGCATGACAAAGTC
ATCGGGCATTATCTGAACATAAAACACTATCAATAAGTTGGAGTCATTACCAAAGTGTAAAGCCTGGGGT
GCCTAATGAGTGAGCTAACTCACATTAATTGCGTTGCGCTCACTGCCCGCTTTCCAGTCGGGAAACCTGT
CGTGCCAGCTGCATTAATGAATCGGCCAACGCGCGGGGAGAGGCGGTTTGCGTATTGGGCGCTCTTCCGC
TTCCTCGCTCACTGACTCGCTGCGCTCGGTCGTTCGGCTGCGGCGAGCGGTATCAGCTCACTCAAAGGCG
GTAATACGGTTATCCACAGAATCAGGGGATAACGCAGGAAAGAACATGTGAGCAAAAGGCCAGCAAAAGG
CCAGGAACCGTAAAAAGGCCGCGTTGCTGGCGTTTTTCCATAGGCTCCGCCCCCCTGACGAGCATCACAA
AAATCGACGCTCAAGTCAGAGGTGGCGAAACCCGACAGGACTATAAAGATACCAGGCGTTTCCCCCTGGA
AGCTCCCTCGTGCGCTCTCCTGTTCCGACCCTGCCGCTTACCGGATACCTGTCCGCCTTTCTCCCTTCGG
GAAGCGTGGCGCTTTCTCATAGCTCACGCTGTAGGTATCTCAGTTCGGTGTAGGTCGTTCGCTCCAAGCT
GGGCTGTGTGCACGAAC
